LOCUS       Exported 5503 bp ds-DNA circular SYN 13-MAY-2021
DEFINITION  Genetically encoded calcium sensor (GECI) that reports with lifetime
            and intensity changes.
ACCESSION   .
VERSION     .
KEYWORDS    FHL-cpmTq2-Calcium-lifetime-sensor
SOURCE      synthetic DNA construct
  ORGANISM  synthetic DNA construct
REFERENCE   1 (bases 1 to 5503)
  AUTHORS   Goedhart, J, Gadella, D.
  TITLE     Goedhart/Gadella plasmids
  JOURNAL   unpublished
REFERENCE   2 (bases 1 to 5503)
  AUTHORS   .
  TITLE     Direct Submission
  JOURNAL   Exported May 13, 2021 from SnapGene Server 1.1.58
            http://www.snapgene.com
FEATURES             Location/Qualifiers
     source          1..5503
                     /organism="synthetic DNA construct"
                     /mol_type="other DNA"
     primer_bind     complement(202..221)
                     /label=TK-pA-R
                     /note="Thymidine kinase polyA, reverse primer"
     polyA_signal    246..293
                     /label=HSV TK poly(A) signal
                     /note="herpes simplex virus thymidine kinase
                     polyadenylation signal (Cole and Stacy, 1985)"
     rep_origin      622..1210
                     /direction=RIGHT
                     /label=ori
                     /note="high-copy-number ColE1/pMB1/pBR322/pUC origin of
                     replication"
     primer_bind     1111..1130
                     /label=pBR322ori-F
                     /note="pBR322 origin, forward primer"
     enhancer        1358..1661
                     /label=CMV enhancer
                     /note="human cytomegalovirus immediate early enhancer"
     promoter        1663..1862
                     /label=CMV promoter
                     /note="human cytomegalovirus (CMV) immediate early
                     promoter"
     primer_bind     1816..1836
                     /label=CMV-F
                     /note="Human CMV immediate early promoter, forward primer"
     primer_bind     2068..2090
                     /label=pCAGGS-5
                     /note="Chimeric intron in CAG promoter, forward primer"
     primer_bind     2152..2171
                     /label=pCAG-F
                     /note="Rabbit beta-globin intron, for pCAG plasmids,
                     forward primer"
     promoter        2213..2331
                     /label=rhaB promoter
                     /note="promoter of the E. coli rhaBAD operon, conferring
                     tight induction with L-rhamnose and repression with
                     D-glucose in the presence of RhaR and RhaS (Giacalone et
                     al., 2006)"
     RBS             2402..2413
                     /note="strong bacterial ribosome binding site (Elowitz and
                     Leibler, 2000)"
     CDS             2568..2585
                     /codon_start=1
                     /product="6xHis affinity tag"
                     /label=6xHis
                     /translation="HHHHHH"
     CDS             2589..2621
                     /codon_start=1
                     /product="leader peptide from bacteriophage T7 gene 10"
                     /label=T7 tag (gene 10 leader)
                     /note="promotes efficient translation in E. coli"
                     /translation="MASMTGGQQMG"
     CDS             2625..2648
                     /codon_start=1
                     /product="Xpress(TM) epitope tag, including an enterokinase
                     recognition and cleavage site"
                     /label=Xpress(TM) tag
                     /translation="DLYDDDDK"
     CDS             2676..2732
                     /codon_start=1
                     /product="calmodulin-binding peptide from avian smooth
                     muscle myosin light chain kinase"
                     /label=calmodulin-binding peptide
                     /translation="RRKWNKAGHAVRAIGRLSS"
     CDS             2757..3005
                     /codon_start=1
                     /product="C-terminal fragment of mVenus for use in
                     bimolecular fluorescence complementation (BiFC) (Kodama and
                     Hu, 2010)"
                     /label=VC155
                     /translation="DKQKNGIKANFKIRHNIEDGGVQLADHYQQNTPIGDGPVLLPDNH
                     YLSTQSKLSKDPNEKRDHMVLLEFVTAAGITLGMDELY"
     primer_bind     complement(3069..3090)
                     /label=EGFP-N
                     /note="EGFP, reverse primer"
     primer_bind     complement(3330..3349)
                     /label=EXFP-R
                     /note="For distinguishing EGFP variants, reverse primer"
     CDS             3480..3923
                     /codon_start=1
                     /product="calcium-binding protein"
                     /label=calmodulin
                     /translation="DQLTEEQIAEFKEAFSLFDKDGDGTITTKELGTVMRSLGQNPTEA
                     ELQDMINEVDADGDGTFDFPEFLTMMARKMNDTDSEEEIREAFRVFDKDGNGYIGAAEL
                     RHVMTDLGEKLTDEEVDEMIRVADIDGDGQVNYEEFVQMMTAK"
     primer_bind     complement(4016..4035)
                     /label=Bglob-pA-R
                     /note="Rabbit beta-globin polyA region, reverse primer"
     polyA_signal    4081..4136
                     /label=-beta-globin poly(A) signal
                     /note="rabbit beta-globin polyadenylation signal (Gil and
                     Proudfoot, 1987)"
     primer_bind     complement(4135..4154)
                     /label=rbglobpA-R
                     /note="Rabbit beta-globin polyA, reverse primer. Also
                     called rb-glob-pA-term-R"
     terminator      4224..4271
                     /label=T7 terminator
                     /note="transcription terminator for bacteriophage T7 RNA
                     polymerase"
     promoter        4297..4401
                     /gene="bla"
                     /label=AmpR promoter
     primer_bind     complement(4426..4446)
                     /label=pBABE 3'
                     /note="SV40 enhancer, reverse primer for pBABE vectors"
     promoter        4470..4680
                     /label=SV40 promoter
                     /note="SV40 early promoter"
     promoter        4492..4688
                     /label=SV40 promoter
                     /note="SV40 early promoter"
     rep_origin      4539..4674
                     /label=SV40 ori
                     /note="SV40 origin of replication"
     primer_bind     4601..4620
                     /label=SV40pro-F
                     /note="SV40 promoter/origin, forward primer"
     CDS             4723..14
                     /codon_start=1
                     /gene="aph(3')-II (or nptII)"
                     /product="aminoglycoside phosphotransferase from Tn5"
                     /label=NeoR/KanR
                     /note="confers resistance to neomycin, kanamycin, and G418
                     (Geneticin(R))"
                     /translation="MIEQDGLHAGSPAAWVERLFGYDWAQQTIGCSDAAVFRLSAQGRP
                     VLFVKTDLSGALNELQDEAARLSWLATTGVPCAAVLDVVTEAGRDWLLLGEVPGQDLLS
                     SHLAPAEKVSIMADAMRRLHTLDPATCPFDHQAKHRIERARTRMEAGLVDQDDLDEEHQ
                     GLAPAELFARLKASMPDGEDLVVTHGDACLPNIMVENGRFSGFIDCGRLGVADRYQDIA
                     LATRDIAEELGGEWADRFLVLYGIAAPDSQRIAFYRLLDEFF"
     primer_bind     complement(4777..4796)
                     /label=Neo-R
                     /note="Neomycin resistance gene, reverse primer"
     primer_bind     5387..5406
                     /label=Neo-F
                     /note="Neomycin resistance gene, forward primer"
ORIGIN
        1 acgagttctt ctgagcggga ctctggggtt cgaaatgacc gaccaagcga cgcccaacct
       61 gccatcacga gatttcgatt ccaccgccgc cttctatgaa aggttgggct tcggaatcgt
      121 tttccgggac gccggctgga tgatcctcca gcgcggggat ctcatgctgg agttcttcgc
      181 ccaccctagg gggaggctaa ctgaaacacg gaaggagaca ataccggaag gaacccgcgc
      241 tatgacggca ataaaaagac agaataaaac gcacggtgtt gggtcgtttg ttcataaacg
      301 cggggttcgg tcccagggct ggcactctgt cgatacccca ccgagacccc attggggcca
      361 atacgcccgc gtttcttcct tttccccacc ccacccccca agttcgggtg aaggcccagg
      421 gctcgcagcc aacgtcgggg cggcaggccc tgccatagcc tcaggttact catatatact
      481 ttagattgat ttaaaacttc atttttaatt taaaaggatc taggtgaaga tcctttttga
      541 taatctcatg accaaaatcc cttaacgtga gttttcgttc cactgagcgt cagaccccgt
      601 agaaaagatc aaaggatctt cttgagatcc tttttttctg cgcgtaatct gctgcttgca
      661 aacaaaaaaa ccaccgctac cagcggtggt ttgtttgccg gatcaagagc taccaactct
      721 ttttccgaag gtaactggct tcagcagagc gcagatacca aatactgttc ttctagtgta
      781 gccgtagtta ggccaccact tcaagaactc tgtagcaccg cctacatacc tcgctctgct
      841 aatcctgtta ccagtggctg ctgccagtgg cgataagtcg tgtcttaccg ggttggactc
      901 aagacgatag ttaccggata aggcgcagcg gtcgggctga acggggggtt cgtgcacaca
      961 gcccagcttg gagcgaacga cctacaccga actgagatac ctacagcgtg agctatgaga
     1021 aagcgccacg cttcccgaag ggagaaaggc ggacaggtat ccggtaagcg gcagggtcgg
     1081 aacaggagag cgcacgaggg agcttccagg gggaaacgcc tggtatcttt atagtcctgt
     1141 cgggtttcgc cacctctgac ttgagcgtcg atttttgtga tgctcgtcag gggggcggag
     1201 cctatggaaa aacgccagca acgcggcctt tttacggttc ctggcctttt gctggccttt
     1261 tgctcacatg ttctttcctg cgttatcccc tgaggccggc ctattaatag taatcaatta
     1321 cggggtcatt agttcatagc ccatatatgg agttccgcgt tacataactt acggtaaatg
     1381 gcccgcctgg ctgaccgccc aacgaccccc gcccattgac gtcaataatg acgtatgttc
     1441 ccatagtaac gccaataggg actttccatt gacgtcaatg ggtggagtat ttacggtaaa
     1501 ctgcccactt ggcagtacat caagtgtatc atatgccaag tccgccccct attgacgtca
     1561 atgacggtaa atggcccgcc tggcattatg cccagtacat gaccttacgg gactttccta
     1621 cttggcagta catctacgta ttagtcatcg ctattaccat gctgatgcgg ttttggcagt
     1681 acaccaatgg gcgtggatag cggtttgact cacggggatt tccaagtctc caccccattg
     1741 acgtcaatgg gagtttgttt tggcaccaaa atcaacggga ctttccaaaa tgtcgtaata
     1801 accccgcccc gttgacgcaa atgggcggta ggcgtgtacg gtgggaggtc tatataagca
     1861 gacgtcgttt agtgaaccgt cagatcacta gatgctttat tgcggtagtt tatcacagtt
     1921 aaattgctaa cgccagtctc gaacttaacg tgcagaagtt ggtcgtgagg cactgggcag
     1981 gtaagtatcg ggccctttgt gcggggggag cggctcgggg ctgtccgcgg ggggacggct
     2041 gccttcgggg gggacggggc agggcggggt tcggcttctg gcgtgtgacc ggcggctcta
     2101 gagcctctgc taaccatgtt catgccttct tctttttcct acagctcctg ggcaacgtgc
     2161 tggttattgt gctgtctcat cattttggca aagaattgga tcggaccgaa atcaccacaa
     2221 ttcagcaaat tgtgaacatc atcacgttca tctttccctg gttgccaaag gcccattttc
     2281 ctgtcagtaa cgagaaggtc gcgaattcag gcgcttttta gactggtcgt agggagacca
     2341 caacggtttc cctctagaaa taattttgtt taactataag aaggagatat accatgggtt
     2401 taaagaggag aaaggtcatg aacaataacg atctctttca ggcatcacgt cggcgttttc
     2461 tggcacaact cggcagctta accgacgccg ggacgctggg gccgtcattg ttaacgccgc
     2521 gacgtgcgac tgcggcgcaa gcggcgactg acgcttctag aggttctcat catcatcatc
     2581 atcatggtat ggctagcatg actggaggac agcaaatggg tcgggatctg tacgacgatg
     2641 atgataagga tctcgccaca atggtcgact cttcacgtcg taagtggaat aaggcaggtc
     2701 acgcagtcag agctataggt cggctgagct cacccgtggt tgtctatatc accgccgaca
     2761 agcagaagaa cggcatcaag gccaacttca agatccgcca caacatcgag gacggcggcg
     2821 tgcagctcgc cgaccactac cagcagaaca cccccatcgg cgacggcccc gtgctgctgc
     2881 ccgacaacca ctacctgagc acccagtcca agctgagcaa agaccccaac gagaagcgcg
     2941 atcacatggt cctactggag ttcgtgaccg ccgccgggat cactctcggc atggacgagc
     3001 tgtaccaggg tggcagcggt ggcatggtga gcaagggcga ggagctgttc accggggtgg
     3061 tgcccatcct ggtcgagctg gacggcgacg taaacggcca caagttcagc gtgtccggcg
     3121 agggcgaggg cgatgccacc tacggcaagc tgaccctgaa gttcatctgc accaccggca
     3181 agctgcccgt gccctggccc accctcgtga ccaccctgtc ctggggcgtg cagtgcttcg
     3241 cccgctaccc cgaccacatg aagcagcacg acttcttcaa gtccgccatg cccgaaggct
     3301 acgtccagga gcgcaccatc ttcttcaagg acgacggcaa ctacaagacc cgcgccgagg
     3361 tgaagttcga gggcgacacc ctggtgaacc gcatcgagct gaagggcatc gacttcaagg
     3421 aggacggcaa catcctgggg cacaagctgg agtacaacta ctatagcgac aacacgcgtg
     3481 accaactgac tgaagagcag atcgcagaat ttaaagaggc tttctcccta tttgacaagg
     3541 acggggatgg gacgataaca accaaggagc tggggacggt gatgcggtct ctggggcaga
     3601 accccacaga agcagagctg caggacatga tcaatgaagt agatgccgac ggtgacggca
     3661 cattcgactt ccctgagttc ctgacgatga tggcaagaaa aatgaatgac acagacagtg
     3721 aagaggaaat tagagaagcg ttccgcgtgt ttgataagga cggcaatggc tacatcggcg
     3781 cagcagagct tcgccacgtg atgacagacc ttggagagaa gttaacagat gaggaggttg
     3841 atgaaatgat cagggtagca gacatcgatg gggatggtca ggtaaactac gaagagtttg
     3901 tacaaatgat gacagcgaag tagaagcttg tgattaacct caggtgcagg ctgcctatca
     3961 gaaggtggtg gctggtgtgg ccaatgccct ggctcacaaa taccactgag atcgatcttt
     4021 ttccctctgc caaaaattat ggggacatca tgaagcccct tgagcatctg acttctggct
     4081 aataaaggaa atttattttc attgcaatag tgtgttggaa ttttttgtgt ctctcactcg
     4141 gaaggacata tgggagggca aatcatttaa aacatcagaa tgagtatttg gtttagagtt
     4201 tggcaacata tgcccatatg taactagcat aaccccttgg ggcctctaaa cgggtcttga
     4261 ggggtttttt gctgaaagca tgctcgggga aatgtgcgcg gaacccctat ttgtttattt
     4321 ttctaaatac attcaaatat gtatccgctc atgagacaat aaccctgata aatgcttcaa
     4381 taatattgaa aaaggaagag tcctgaggcg gaaagaacca gctgtggaat gtgtgtcagt
     4441 tagggtgtgg aaagtcccca ggctccccag caggcagaag tatgcaaagc atgcatctca
     4501 attagtcagc aaccatagtc ccgcccctaa ctccgcccat cccgccccta actccgccca
     4561 gttccgccca ttctccgccc catggctgac taattttttt tatttatgca gaggccgagg
     4621 ccgcctcggc ctctgagcta ttccagaagt agtgaggagg cttttttgga ggcctaggct
     4681 tttgcaaaga tcgatcaaga gacaggatga ggatcgtttc gcatgattga acaagatgga
     4741 ttgcacgcag gttctccggc cgcttgggtg gagaggctat tcggctatga ctgggcacaa
     4801 cagacaatcg gctgctctga tgccgccgtg ttccggctgt cagcgcaggg gcgcccggtt
     4861 ctttttgtca agaccgacct gtccggtgcc ctgaatgaac tgcaagacga ggcagcgcgg
     4921 ctatcgtggc tggccacgac gggcgttcct tgcgcagctg tgctcgacgt tgtcactgaa
     4981 gcgggaaggg actggctgct attgggcgaa gtgccggggc aggatctcct gtcatctcac
     5041 cttgctcctg ccgagaaagt atccatcatg gctgatgcaa tgcggcggct gcatacgctt
     5101 gatccggcta cctgcccatt cgaccaccaa gcgaaacatc gcatcgagcg agcacgtact
     5161 cggatggaag ccggtcttgt cgatcaggat gatctggacg aagagcatca ggggctcgcg
     5221 ccagccgaac tgttcgccag gctcaaggcg agcatgcccg acggcgagga tctcgtcgtg
     5281 acccatggcg atgcctgctt gccgaatatc atggtggaaa atggccgctt ttctggattc
     5341 atcgactgtg gccggctggg tgtggcggac cgctatcagg acatagcgtt ggctacccgt
     5401 gatattgctg aagagcttgg cggcgaatgg gctgaccgct tcctcgtgct ttacggtatc
     5461 gccgctcccg attcgcagcg catcgccttc tatcgccttc ttg
//
